Addgene plasmid #20179: CC10-rtTA
Depositing lab: Jeffrey Whitsett. Depositing organization: Cincinnati Children's Hospital Medical Center. Publication: cis-acting elements that confer lung epithelial cell expression of the CC10 gene. Stripp BR, Sawaya PL, Luse DS, Wikenheiser KA, Wert SE, Huffman JA, Lattier DL, Singh G, Katyal SL, Whitsett JA. J Biol Chem. 1992 Jul 25. 267(21):14703-12. PubMed 1634515.
Backbone
  Vector backbone: pBluescript II KS+
  Backbone manufacturer: Stratagene
  Backbone size w/o insert (bp): 3000
  Vector type: Mammalian Expression
Growth in bacteria
  Bacterial resistance: Ampicillin, 100 μg/mL
  Growth temperature: 37°C
  Growth strain: DH5alpha
  Copy number: Unknown
Gene/Insert
  Gene/Insert name: rcc10 promoter (alt name: ccsp-rtTA)
  Species: R. norvegicus (rat)
  Cloning method: Restriction Enzyme; 5′ cloning site HindIII (not destroyed); 3′ cloning site NotI (not destroyed)
  Sequencing primers: 5′ T7 Fwd
Resource information
  A portion of this plasmid was derived from a plasmid made by: We cloned the CC10 promoter, Tet Systems cloned the rtTA
Terms and licenses: Academic/Nonprofit Terms; Industry Terms: Not Available to Industry
Depositor comments: The expression vector pCC10/NrtTA/hGH was made by ligating the following gene fragments into pBIIKS(+): 1) 2.3kb HindIII fragment of rat CC10 promoter 2) 1.0kb HindIII/BamHI fragment of NrtTA coding seq 3) 2.0kb BamHI/NotI fragment of human growth hormone gene sequence extending from the BamHI site in the first exon to the EcoRI site after the poly-A addition signal.
How to cite: CC10-rtTA was a gift from Jeffrey Whitsett (Addgene plasmid # 20179 ; http://n2t.net/addgene:20179 ; RRID:Addgene_20179)
