[The description below was written by a language model from this plasmid's Addgene catalogue record.]
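Description:
CC10-rtTA (also referred to as ccsp-rtTA, or pCC10/NrtTA/hGH in the depositor's notes) is a mammalian expression construct built in the pBluescript II KS+ phagemid backbone of about 3 kb. It is propagated in E. coli under ampicillin selection. The record lists no mammalian selection marker, and the copy number is recorded as unknown, although pBluescript-type vectors generally carry a high-copy pUC-derived origin.

The payload, assembled between the HindIII and NotI sites, consists of three fragments joined in series. A 2.3 kb HindIII fragment of the rat CC10 (Clara cell secretory protein) promoter provides the regulatory region. The associated publication characterises this region as conferring lung epithelial cell expression. It drives a 1.0 kb HindIII/BamHI fragment encoding NrtTA, a version of the reverse tetracycline-controlled transactivator obtained from the Tet system developers. Downstream lies a 2.0 kb BamHI/NotI fragment of the human growth hormone gene. This fragment runs from the BamHI site in the first exon to past the polyadenylation signal, so it supplies the poly-A signal for the transcript and presumably introns for splicing as well.

rtTA binds tet operator sequences and activates transcription only in the presence of doxycycline. The cassette therefore acts as a tissue-restricted "driver" that places doxycycline-inducible control in CC10-expressing airway epithelial cells when paired with a separate tetO-responsive target gene. The record does not explicitly state the intended application, but the design fits conditional, lung epithelium-specific transgene expression. No feature table was supplied, so individual element positions cannot be confirmed.
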