>Addgene plasmid #20179 | CC10-rtTA | addgene partial sequence | sequence record 26012 | 20179 with T3
CGAGGTCGACGGTATCGATAAGCTTATCGATTTCGAACCCTGTAGCAGGGCCTCTGTGCAGCAGAGGGTG
CACACTACAGGTTGTGCACACGCGTGTGCGTGCATGCATGCAAGGGTGCACATGCACAGGGTGGAGGTCA
GAGGTCAACGTCAGGTGTCTTCGTCTGTCACCCACAGTCTTGTTTTTCAGACAGGACTTCTCACTGAATC
TGAATCCTGCCCATTTGATGGGCTCATCAGTCAGTTTCCAGGTTTCCCTGGTCCCCACCTCCCCAGGGCT
GGAATTCAAGGCATATCTAGCTTTTTTGCATGAATGTTTGAGAGCCAAATTCAGTTCCTCATACTTGCCC
AATAGGCATAGTATATCCACTGAGCCATGTCCCCAACTCATTATGTTCACCTCATTCATTCATTCATCCA
TCCATCCATCCATCCATCCATTCATTCATTCAGGTTTGGTTTGGTTTGGTTTTAGTGTTTTGGGTTTTTT
TTCAAGACAGGGTTTCTCTGTGTAGCCCTGGCTGCCCTGAAACTAACTTTCTTACTTACTTTCTTTCTTT
CTTCCTTCCTTCCTTTCTTTCTTTAAGTTGGTTTGGGTTTTTTGGGGGGGGGAGGGTTTGGGTTTTTTTG
TTTGTTTGTATTTTATTCCAGGAAAGGNTNCTCTGGGTTGCCCCTGGCTGNCCTGGAAGGAATTCTATAG
CCCAGGCTGACCATGAACTCAGAAATCTACCTGCCCTCTCCCTCTGCCTCCCAAGTGCTAGGATTAAAGG
TGTGTGACACACACACACT
